Addgene plasmid #230260: AiP12879 - pAAV-AiE0681m-minBG-SYFP2-WPRE3-BGHpA (Alias: CN2879)
Purpose: AiE0681m is an enhancer sequence, designed to drive AAV-mediated transgene expression in specific populations of brain cells
Depositing lab: Allen Institute for Brain Science & Boaz Levi. Depositing organization: Allen Institute. Publication: A suite of enhancer AAVs and transgenic mouse lines for genetic access to cortical cell types. Ben-Simon Y, Hooper M, Narayan S, Daigle TL, Dwivedi D, Way SW, Oster A, Stafford DA, Mich JK, Taormina MJ, Martinez RA, Opitz-Araya X, Roth JR, Alexander JR, Allen S, Amster A, Arbuckle J, Ayala A, Baker PM, Bakken TE, Barcelli T, Barta S, Bendrick J, Bertagnolli D, Bielstein C, Bishwakarma P, Bowlus J, Boyer G, Brouner K, Casian B, Casper T, Chakka AB, Chakrabarty R, Chance RK, Chavan S, Clark M, Colbert K, Collman F, Daniel S, Departee M, DiValentin P, Donadio N, Dotson N, Egdorf T, Fliss T, Gabitto M, Garcia J, Gary A, Gasperini M, Gloe J, Goldy J, Gore BB, Graybuck L, Greisman N, Haeseleer F, Halterman C, Haradon Z, Hastings SD, Helback O, Ho W, Hockemeyer D, Huang C, Huff S, Hunker A, Johansen N, Jones D, Juneau Z, Kalmbach B, Kannan M, Khem S, Kussick E, Kutsal R, Larsen R, Lee C, Lee AY, Leibly M, Lenz GH, Li S, Liang E, Lusk N, Madigan Z, Malloy J, Malone J, McCue R, Melchor J, Mollenkopf T, Moosman S, Morin E, Newman D, Ng L, Ngo K, Omstead V, Otto S, Oyama A, Pena N, Pham T, Phillips E, Pom CA, Potekhina L, Ransford S, Ray PL, Rette D, Reynoldson C, Rimorin C, Rocha D, Ruiz A, Sanchez REA, Sawyer L, Sedeno-Cortes A, Sevigny JP, Shapovalova N, Shepard N, Shulga L, Sigler AR, Siverts L, Soliman S, Somasundaram S, Staats B, Stewart K, Szelenyi E, Tieu M, Trader C, Tran A, van Velthoven CTJ, Walker M, Wang Y, Weed N, Wirthlin M, Wood T, Wynalda B, Yao Z, Zhou T, Ariza J, Dee N, Reding M, Ronellenfitch K, Mufti S, Sunkin SM, Smith KA, Esposito L, Waters J, Thyagarajan B, Yao S, Lein ES, Zeng H, Levi BP, Ngai J, Ting JT, Tasic B. Cell. 2025 May 16:S0092-8674(25)00513-6. doi: 10.1016/j.cell.2025.05.002. PubMed 40403729.
Backbone
  Vector backbone: pAAV2
  Vector type: AAV
Growth in bacteria
  Bacterial resistance: Ampicillin, 100 μg/mL
  Growth temperature: 37°C
  Growth strain: NEB Stable
  Copy number: High Copy
Gene/Insert
  Gene/Insert name: SYFP2
  Species: Synthetic
  Promoter: minBG
  Cloning method: Gibson Cloning
Terms and licenses: Academic/Nonprofit Terms; Industry Terms: Not Available to Industry
How to cite: AiP12879 - pAAV-AiE0681m-minBG-SYFP2-WPRE3-BGHpA (Alias: CN2879) was a gift from Allen Institute for Brain Science & Boaz Levi (Addgene plasmid # 230260 ; http://n2t.net/addgene:230260 ; RRID:Addgene_230260)
