[The description below was written by a language model from this plasmid's Addgene catalogue record and pLannotate feature annotations shown in this document.]
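Description:
AiP12879 - pAAV-AiE0681m-minBG-SYFP2-WPRE3-BGHpA (alias CN2879) is an adeno-associated virus transfer plasmid built on a pAAV2 backbone, about 4.5 kb in total. It is propagated in bacteria as a high-copy plasmid through a ColE1/pUC-type origin and selected with ampicillin via the β-lactamase gene and its own promoter. The backbone also carries an f1 phage origin and short remnants of pBR322 rop and bom sequences. A recombination-deficient growth strain is recorded, consistent with the need to keep the repeat-rich ITRs intact.

The payload lies between AAV2 inverted terminal repeats, which provide the signals for replication and packaging of the cassette into AAV particles. One ITR is annotated in full, while the other is detected only as two short fragments. The cassette pairs the enhancer AiE0681m with a minimal beta-globin promoter (minBG). A minimal promoter of this kind has little activity on its own, so expression is expected to depend on the enhancer and to follow its cell-type specificity. Neither the enhancer nor minBG is picked up by the automated annotation, but they presumably occupy the unannotated stretch between the SYFP2 coding sequence and the fragmentary ITR.

The reporter is SYFP2, a rapidly maturing monomeric yellow fluorescent protein derived from Aequorea victoria. It is followed by WPRE3, a shortened woodchuck hepatitis virus posttranscriptional element (annotated as two WPRE fragments) that boosts transcript expression, and then by the bovine growth hormone polyadenylation signal.

The construct is intended for producing enhancer AAVs that fluorescently label specific populations of brain cells. It belongs to a larger collection for genetic access to cortical cell types. The record does not state which cell population AiE0681m targets.
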