Features (pLannotate 1.2.2; 14 found; start..end, strand, type, name):
    257..1117    -  CDS            AmpR: β-lactamase; bla; confers resistance to ampicillin, carbenicillin, and related antibiotics
   1118..1222    -  promoter       AmpR promoter: bla
   1317..1352    +  CDS            rop (fragment): Rop protein, which maintains plasmids at low copy number; rop
   1454..1503    +  misc_feature   bom (fragment): basis of mobility region from pBR322
   1504..1959    -  rep_origin     f1 ori (sequence partly withheld): f1 bacteriophage origin of replication; arrow indicates direction of (+) strand synthesis
   1978..2029    +  misc_feature   bom (fragment): basis of mobility region from pBR322
   2034..2174    -  repeat_region  AAV2 ITR: inverted terminal repeat of adeno-associated virus serotype 2 inverted
   2292..2403    -  polyA_signal   bGH poly(A) signal: bovine growth hormone polyadenylation signal
   2420..2500    -  misc_feature   WPRE (fragment): woodchuck hepatitis virus posttranscriptional regulatory element
   2506..2663    -  misc_feature   WPRE (fragment): woodchuck hepatitis virus posttranscriptional regulatory element
   2703..3419    -  CDS            SYFP2: SYFP2 is a basic (constitutively fluorescent) yellow fluorescent protein published in 2006, derived from Aequorea victoria. It is reported to be a very rapidly-maturing monomer with moderate acid sensitivity.
   3849..3876    -  repeat_region  AAV2 ITR (fragment): inverted terminal repeat of adeno-associated virus serotype 2 inverted
   3905..3932    -  repeat_region  AAV2 ITR (fragment): inverted terminal repeat of adeno-associated virus serotype 2 inverted
   4005..86      -  rep_origin     ori (across the origin): high-copy-number ColE1/pMB1/pBR322/pUC origin of replication
>Addgene plasmid #230260 | AiP12879 - pAAV-AiE0681m-minBG-SYFP2-WPRE3-BGHpA (Alias: CN2879) | addgene full sequence | sequence record 470568 | Addgene NGS Result
CTTGATCCGGCAAACAAACCACCGCTGGTAGCGGTGGTTTTTTTGTTTGCAAGCAGCAGATTACGCGCAG
AAAAAAAGGATCTCAAGAAGATCCTTTGATCTTTTCTACGGGGTCTGACGCTCAGTGGAACGAAAACTCA
CGTTAAGGGATTTTGGTCATGAGATTATCAAAAAGGATCTTCACCTAGATCCTTTTAAATTAAAAATGAA
GTTTTAAATCAATCTAAAGTATATATGAGTAAACTTGGTCTGACAGTTACCAATGCTTAATCAGTGAGGC
ACCTATCTCAGCGATCTGTCTATTTCGTTCATCCATAGTTGCCTGACTCCCCGTCGTGTAGATAACTACG
ATACGGGAGGGCTTACCATCTGGCCCCAGTGCTGCAATGATACCGCGAGACCCACGCTCACCGGCTCCAG
ATTTATCAGCAATAAACCAGCCAGCCGGAAGGGCCGAGCGCAGAAGTGGTCCTGCAACTTTATCCGCCTC
CATCCAGTCTATTAATTGTTGCCGGGAAGCTAGAGTAAGTAGTTCGCCAGTTAATAGTTTGCGCAACGTT
GTTGCCATTGCTACAGGCATCGTGGTGTCACGCTCGTCGTTTGGTATGGCTTCATTCAGCTCCGGTTCCC
AACGATCAAGGCGAGTTACATGATCCCCCATGTTGTGCAAAAAAGCGGTTAGCTCCTTCGGTCCTCCGAT
CGTTGTCAGAAGTAAGTTGGCCGCAGTGTTATCACTCATGGTTATGGCAGCACTGCATAATTCTCTTACT
GTCATGCCATCCGTAAGATGCTTTTCTGTGACTGGTGAGTACTCAACCAAGTCATTCTGAGAATAGTGTA
TGCGGCGACCGAGTTGCTCTTGCCCGGCGTCAATACGGGATAATACCGCGCCACATAGCAGAACTTTAAA
AGTGCTCATCATTGGAAAACGTTCTTCGGGGCGAAAACTCTCAAGGATCTTACCGCTGTTGAGATCCAGT
TCGATGTAACCCACTCGTGCACCCAACTGATCTTCAGCATCTTTTACTTTCACCAGCGTTTCTGGGTGAG
CAAAAACAGGAAGGCAAAATGCCGCAAAAAAGGGAATAAGGGCGACACGGAAATGTTGAATACTCATACT
CTTCCTTTTTCAATATTATTGAAGCATTTATCAGGGTTATTGTCTCATGAGCGGATACATATTTGAATGT
ATTTAGAAAAATAAACAAATAGGGGTTCCGCGCACATTTCCCCGAAAAGTGCCACCTGACGTCTAAGAAA
CCATTATTATCATGACATTAACCTATAAAAATAGGCGTATCACGAGGCCCTTTCGTCTCGCGCGTTTCGG
TGATGACGGTGAAAACCTCTGACACATGCAGCTCCCGGAGACGGTCACAGCTTGTCTGTAAGCGGATGCC
GGGAGCAGACAAGCCCGTCAGGGCGCGTCAGCGGGTGTTGGCGGGTGTCGGGGCTGGCTTAACTATGCGG
CATCAGAGCAGATTGTACTGAGAGTGCACCATAAAATTGTAAACGTTAATATTTTGTTAAAATTCGCGTT
AAATTTTTGTTAAATCAGCTCATTTTTTAACCAATAGACCGAAATCGGCAAAATCCCTTATAAATCAAAA
GAATAGCCCGAGATAGAGT
[37 nt withheld, positions 1630-1666]
AAAGAACGTGGACTCCAACGTCAAAGG
[141 nt withheld, positions 1694-1834]
G
[46 nt withheld, positions 1836-1881]
A
[95 nt withheld, positions 1883-1977]
TATGCGGTGTGAAATACCGCACAGATGCGTAAGGAGAAAATACCGCATCAGGCGCCCCTGCAGGCAGCTG
CGCGCTCGCTCGCTCACTGAGGCCGCCCGGGCAAAGCCCGGGCGTCGGGCGACCTTTGGTCGCCCGGCCT
CAGTGAGCGAGCGAGCGCGCAGAGAGGGAGTGGCCAACTCCATCACTAGGGGTTCCTGCGGCCGCTCGGT
CCGCACGTGAGATCTCATGCCTGCTATTGTCTTCCCAATCCTCCCCCTTGCTGTCCTGCCCCACCCCACC
CCCCAGAATAGAATGACACCTACTCAGACAATGCGATGCAATTTCCTCATTTTATTAGGAAAGGACAGTG
GGAGTGGCACCTTCCAGGGTCAAGGAAGGCACGGGGGAGGGGCAAACAACAGATGGCTGGCAACTAGAAG
GCACAGTCGAAGATCTCTCGAGCCACGGAATTGTCAGTGCCCAACAGCCGAGCCCCTGTCCAGCAGCGGG
CAAGGCAGGCGGCGATGAGTTCCGCCGTGGCAAGAACTAACCAGGATTTATACAAGGAGGAGAAAATGAA
AGCCATACGGGAAGCAATAGCATGATACAAAGGCATTAAAGCAGCGTATCCACATAGCGTAAAAGGAGCA
ACATAGTTAAGAATACCAGTCAATCTTTCACAAATTTTGTAATCCAGAGGTTGATTATGATATCGAATTC
GCGGCCGCGGCGCGCCGTCGACTTACTTGTACAGCTCGTCCATGCCGAGAGTGATCCCGGCGGCGGTCAC
GAACTCCAGCAGGACCATGTGATCGCGCTTCTCGTTGGGGTCTTTGCTCAGCTTGGACTGGTAGCTCAGG
TAGTGGTTGTCGGGCAGCAGCACGGGGCCGTCGCCGATGGGGGTGTTCTGCTGGTAGTGGTCGGCGAGCT
GCACGCCGCCGTCCTCGATGTTGTGGCGGATCTTGAAGTTGGCCTTGATGCCGTTCTTCTGCTTGTCGGC
GGTGATATAGACGTTGTGGCTGTTGTAGTTGTACTCCAGCTTGTGCCCCAGGATGTTGCCGTCCTCCTTG
AAGTCGATGCCCTTCAGCTCGATGCGGTTCACCAGGGTGTCGCCCTCGAACTTCACCTCGGCGCGGGTCT
TGTAGTTGCCGTCGTCCTTGAAGAAGATGGTGCGCTCCTGGACGTAGCCTTCGGGCATGGCGGACTTGAA
GAAGTCGTGCTGCTTCATGTGGTCGGGGTAGCGGGCGAAGCACTGCACGCCGTAGCCCAGGGTGGTCACG
AGGGTGGGCCAGGGCACGGGCAGCTTGCCGGTGGTGCAGATCAGCTTCAGGGTCAGCTTGCCGTAGGTGG
CATCGCCCTCGCCCTCGCCGGACACGCTGAACTTGTGGCCGTTTACGTCGCCGTCCAGCTCGACCAGGAT
GGGCACCACCCCGGTGAACAGCTCCTCGCCCTTGCTCACCATGGTGGCGACCGGTAGCGCTAGCTTCGAA
AGATCTGGATCCCAGAAGCAAATGTAAGCAATAGATGGCTCTGCCCTGACTTTTATGCCCAGCCCGAGCT
CTTAGGTCCCAGTCTGGCATTGTCATACAATCTCCTTACATCGGAAGGGCAGCTAGAGGGATGCACAGTG
AACAGAGTAACAGTGGCTCCTACAAGGACACGACTGTGAGGAACAATGACTAGACTCTGTCTAGCAAAGC
TCACAGGATTCTCAGTGGGCGGCAGGAGCAGAGCAACGGGTGTACTTCTGCTGCACAACTGAGCCCATGT
AGTGGCTAGAAGGAAGGAGAGACACTCGCCTCTATTTAGGCGCAGTGCCTTTCAAAGAAAAGACTTCTAA
GCACGCGTGCGGCCGCAGGAACCCCTAGTGATGGAGTTGGCCACTCCCTCTCTGCGCGCTCGCTCGCTCA
CTGAGGCCGGGCGACCAAAGGTCGCCCGACGCCCGGGCGGCCTCAGTGAGCGAGCGAGCGCGCAGCTGCC
TGCAGGACATGTGAGCAAAAGGCCAGCAAAAGGCCAGGAACCGTAAAAAGGCCGCGTTGCTGGCGTTTTT
CCATAGGCTCCGCCCCCCTGACGAGCATCACAAAAATCGACGCTCAAGTCAGAGGTGGCGAAACCCGACA
GGACTATAAAGATACCAGGCGTTTCCCCCTGGAAGCTCCCTCGTGCGCTCTCCTGTTCCGACCCTGCCGC
TTACCGGATACCTGTCCGCCTTTCTCCCTTCGGGAAGCGTGGCGCTTTCTCATAGCTCACGCTGTAGGTA
TCTCAGTTCGGTGTAGGTCGTTCGCTCCAAGCTGGGCTGTGTGCACGAACCCCCCGTTCAGCCCGACCGC
TGCGCCTTATCCGGTAACTATCGTCTTGAGTCCAACCCGGTAAGACACGACTTATCGCCACTGGCAGCAG
CCACTGGTAACAGGATTAGCAGAGCGAGGTATGTAGGCGGTGCTACAGAGTTCTTGAAGTGGTGGCCTAA
CTACGGCTACACTAGAAGAACAGTATTTGGTATCTGCGCTCTGCTGAAGCCAGTTACCTTCGGAAAAAGA
GTTGGTAGCT
